>Addgene plasmid #104444 | Clim EF1 MCH (CEM) | addgene full sequence | sequence record 200864 | Addgene NGS Result
GGCACCCCAGGCTTTACACTTTATGCTTCCGGCTCGTATGTTGTGTGGAATTGTGAGCGGATAACAATTT
CACACAGGAAACAGCTATGACCATGATTACGCCAAGCTTGGTACCGAGCTCGGATCCACTAGTAACGGCC
GCCAGTGTGCTGGAATTCGGCTTCTGGGCTTGGACCATGTAATCGCATACGATGTTACTTGCCTCTCCAA
CTAATGCTCCCCTTGCAATGTTGTTCCTTTTATGTTGGTTTCTGTCGCATGTGCATTGCCACATGCGACC
GGTTTCAGATTCTGTCCAAACAAGAAACCAGCGAAGCAACCCCATCGCTGTTCTCCCTTCAAGCAAGAGT
GTGTTGTTTGGTGGACGGACATGGAGGTCTGTTTGTGACAAGTCCGCTTTGCTGCATCATTACCCCTGCC
TGATCTGTGTCTGTGCGTTCGTATGTGTCAGAGCTGCGACTGACTCGTTCTTCCTTCAGACCCGGGCTTG
GCTATCCTCATCCACAACCATGGCGAGAGATCGAGTACTGACAGACGGAGTATGGATATGGGCCGAATCT
CTCCAGGGGATCTTCAAGAAGAGTCCGCTGAAGGCAATGTGGCTGCCCGGTGTGCCCGTGTGGTCGACCC
CGCCTCAATAGCCAATGTGGGTGATTTGGAGCAACCGTGTGGTCGCCCCTCTTGCGCCGTTGCATTGTTT
TCCCTTTGGAACGGCTCCGGAACAATGGAACATTGGGCACCACTCATAGTGTTTCTCACACACACACACA
CGCTAGCAAACACACACACATACACAGAGACCAACACATATCGCAGAAGTTTTCTTTTGCATACGATGTT
CTTGGCATACAAACTTCATTTCAGTCCCTTTGAATTTTGGGCGCAGTGATGGTATTTGAGACCACCGACA
TGTTTTGTAAACATTCAGTAACACACTGGAAAGTACTGCTGATCTCTAGTTAGTTCAACAAACAAACAGC
AAACATGGGTAAGGAAAAGCTCCATCTTAACATTGTCGTCATTGGTCATGTCAAGCCGAATTCTGCAGAT
ATCATGGTGAGCAAGGGCGAGGAGGACAACATGGCCATCATCAAGGAGTTCATGCGCTTCAAGGTGCACA
TGGAGGGCTCCGTGAACGGCCACGAGTTCGAGATCGAGGGCGAGGGCGAGGGCCGCCCCTACGAGGGCAC
CCAGACCGCCAAGCTGAAGGTGACCAAGGGCGGCCCCCTGCCCTTCGCCTGGGACATCCTGTCCCCTCAG
TTCATGTACGGCTCCAAGGCCTACGTGAAGCACCCCGCCGACATCCCCGACTACTTGAAGCTGTCCTTCC
CCGAGGGCTTCAAGTGGGAGCGCGTGATGAACTTCGAGGACGGCGGCGTGGTGACCGTGACCCAGGACTC
CTCCCTGCAGGACGGCGAGTTCATCTACAAGGTGAAGCTGCGCGGCACCAACTTCCCCTCCGACGGCCCC
GTAATGCAGAAGAAGACCATGGGCTGGGAGGCCTCCTCCGAGCGGATGTACCCCGAGGACGGCGCCCTGA
AGGGCGAGATCAAGCAGAGGCTGAAGCTGAAGGACGGCGGCCACTACGACGCCGAGGTCAAGACCACCTA
CAAGGCCAAGAAGCCCGTGCAGCTGCCCGGCGCCTACAACGTCAACATCAAGCTGGACATCACCTCCCAC
AACGAGGACTACACCATCGTGGAACAGTACGAGCGCGCCGAGGGCCGCCACTCCACCGGCGGCATGGACG
AGCTGTACAAGTAAATTTTGTGTTTGCCAAGACACATTTGTTTATTTCAATCATTTCTAAGACCAAAAAG
GGATTTCATGATTTTTGTTGCTTGCATTGAAGTTTTTTTTGGTTGTCATTTTTTTTGCGTTGGTTATGAG
CGCAATATATTCCATTATGGCAAGAAACACGACGAGTTGTTTTTACAGTGGAGGGATGAGCAAGGAATGG
GGAAATGGAGAACAAGTGGAATGAAATGGTTTGACTTTGTGCGGCGAAAGTGTTGCCATTTTCAATCATG
CTGCGCCTGGCACCTAGATGCGTGTGATTGCTCATTGCTAGTGCTGTTCTCACCGCGGTCATCCATCACA
CTGGCGGCCGCTCGAGCATGCATCTAGAGGCGATGCCTGCTTGCCGAATATCATGGTGGAAAATGGCCGC
TTTTCTGGATTCATCGACTGTGGCCGGCTGGGTGTGGCGGACCGCTATCAGGACATAGCGTTGGCTACCC
GTGATATTGCTGAAGAGCTTGGCGGCGAATGGGCTGACCGCTTCCTCGTGCTTTACGGTATCGCCGCTCC
CGATTCGCAGCGCATCGCCTTCTATCGCCTTCTTGACGAGTTCTTCTGAATTGAAAAAGGAAGAGTATGA
GTATTCAACATTTCCGTGTCGCCCTTATTCCCTTTTTTGCGGCATTTTGCCTTCCTGTTTTTGCTCACCC
AGAAACGCTGGTGAAAGTAAAAGATGCTGAAGATCAGTTGGGTGCACGAGTGGGTTACATCGAACTGGAT
CTCAACAGCGGTAAGATCCTTGAGAGTTTTCGCCCCGAAGAACGTTTTCCAATGATGAGCACTTTTAAAG
TTCTGCTATGTGGCGCGGTATTATCCCGTATTGACGCCGGGCAAGAGCAACTCGGTCGCCGCATACACTA
TTCTCAGAATGACTTGGTTGAGTACTCACCAGTCACAGAAAAGCATCTTACGGATGGCATGACAGTAAGA
GAATTATGCAGTGCTGCCATAACCATGAGTGATAACACTGCGGCCAACTTACTTCTGACAACGATCGGAG
GACCGAAGGAGCTAACCGCTTTTTTGCACAACATGGGGGATCATGTAACTCGCCTTGATCGTTGGGAACC
GGAGCTGAATGAAGCCATACCAAACGACGAGCGTGACACCACGATGCCTGTAGCAATGGCAACAACGTTG
CGCAAACTATTAACTGGCGAACTACTTACTCTAGCTTCCCGGCAACAATTAATAGACTGGATGGAGGCGG
ATAAAGTTGCAGGACCACTTCTGCGCTCGGCCCTTCCGGCTGGCTGGTTTATTGCTGATAAATCTGGAGC
CGGTGAGCGTGGGTCTCGCGGTATCATTGCAGCACTGGGGCCAGATGGTAAGCCCTCCCGTATCGTAGTT
ATCTACACGACGGGGAGTCAGGCAACTATGGATGAACGAAATAGACAGATCGCTGAGATAGGTGCCTCAC
TGATTAAGCATTGGTAACTGTCAGACCAAGTTTACTCATATATACTTTAGATTGATTTAAAACTTCATTT
TTAATTTAAAAGGATCTAGGTGAAGATCCTTTTTGATAATCTCATGACCAAAATCCCTTAACGTGAGTTT
TCGTTCCACTGAGCGTCAGACCCCGTAGAAAAGATCAAAGGATCTTCTTGAGATCCTTTTTTTCTGCGCG
TAATCTGCTGCTTGCAAACAAAAAAACCACCGCTACCAGCGGTGGTTTGTTTGCCGGATCAAGAGCTACC
AACTCTTTTTCCGAAGGTAACTGGCTTCAGCAGAGCGCAGATACCAAATACTGTTCTTCTAGTGTAGCCG
TAGTTAGGCCACCACTTCAAGAACTCTGTAGCACCGCCTACATACCTCGCTCTGCTAATCCTGTTACCAG
TGGCTGCTGCCAGTGGCGATAAGTCGTGTCTTACCGGGTTGGACTCAAGACGATAGTTACCGGATAAGGC
GCAGCGGTCGGGCTGAACGGGGGGTTCGTGCACACAGCCCAGCTTGGAGCGAACGACCTACACCGAACTG
AGATACCTACAGCGTGAGCTATGAGAAAGCGCCACGCTTCCCGAAGGGAGAAAGGCGGACAGGTATCCGG
TAAGCGGCAGGGTCGGAACAGGAGAGCGCACGAGGGAGCTTCCAGGGGGAAACGCCTGGTATCTTTATAG
TCCTGTCGGGTTTCGCCACCTCTGACTTGAGCGTCGATTTTTGTGATGCTCGTCAGGGGGGCGGAGCCTA
TGGAAAAACGCCAGCAACGCGGCCTTTTTACGGTTCCTGGCCTTTTGCTGGCCTTTTGCTCACATGTTCT
TTCCTGCGTTATCCCCTGATTCTGTGGATAACCGTATTACCGCCTTTGAGTGAGCTGATACCGCTCGCCG
CAGCCGAACGACCGAGCGCAGCGAGTCAGTGAGCGAGGAAGCGGAAGAGCGCCCAATACGCAAACCGCCT
CTCCCCGCGCGTTGGCCGATTCATTAATGCAGCTGGCACGACAGGTTTCCCGACTGGAAAGCGGGCAGTG
AGCGCAACGCAATTAATGTGAGTTAGCTCACTCATTA
Features (pLannotate 1.2.2; 9 found; start..end, strand, type, name):
     13..43      +  promoter       lac promoter: promoter for the E. coli lac operon
     51..67      +  protein_bind   lac operator: The lac repressor binds to the lac operator to inhibit transcription in E. coli. This inhibition can be relieved by adding lactose or isopropyl-β-D-thiogalactopyranoside (IPTG). lac repressor encoded by lacI
   1054..1761    +  CDS            mCherry: mCherry is a basic (constitutively fluorescent) red fluorescent protein published in 2004, derived from Discosoma sp.. It is reported to be a very rapidly-maturing monomer with low acid sensitivity.
   2129..2359    +  CDS            NeoR/KanR (fragment): aminoglycoside phosphotransferase confers resistance to neomycin, kanamycin, and G418 (Geneticin®)
   2360..2376    +  promoter       AmpR promoter (fragment): bla
   2377..3237    +  CDS            AmpR: β-lactamase; bla; confers resistance to ampicillin, carbenicillin, and related antibiotics
   3408..3996    +  rep_origin     ori: high-copy-number ColE1/pMB1/pBR322/pUC origin of replication
   4179..4271    +  CDS            lacI (fragment): lac repressor; lacI; The lac repressor binds to the lac operator to inhibit transcription in E. coli. This inhibition can be relieved by adding lactose or isopropyl-β-D-thiogalactopyranoside (IPTG).
   4284..4305    +  protein_bind   CAP binding site: CAP binding activates transcription in the presence of cAMP. E. coli catabolite activator protein
