[The description below was written by a language model from this plasmid's Addgene catalogue record and pLannotate feature annotations shown in this document.]
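Description:
Clim EF1 MCH (CEM) is a pCR2.1-based plasmid built for expressing the red fluorescent protein mCherry in Corallochytrium limacisporum, a single-celled eukaryote of the Corallochytrea. It is propagated in E. coli through a high-copy ColE1/pUC-type origin and selected with ampicillin via a full-length β-lactamase gene. The feature table also shows remnants of the cloning backbone: the lac promoter, lac operator and CAP binding site flanking the cloning region, a short lacI fragment, and only a partial NeoR/KanR coding sequence. The kanamycin marker normally present in pCR2.1 therefore appears truncated and should not be assumed functional. No marker for selection in Corallochytrium is annotated or mentioned in the record.

The payload is the mCherry coding sequence, a rapidly maturing monomeric red fluorescent protein derived from Discosoma, which the catalogue entry says is driven by an elongation factor 1 (EF1) promoter. This promoter is not annotated in the automated feature table. About a kilobase of unannotated sequence lies between the lac operator and mCherry, which would be consistent with its position, and a shorter unannotated stretch follows the reporter, but the record does not state the promoter's species of origin or identify any terminator. The sequenced record is 4,307 nt, noticeably shorter than the catalogue's stated total of 5,837 bp, a discrepancy the record does not explain.

The stated use is transfection of Corallochytrium limacisporum cells so that they can be visualised by fluorescence microscopy, making the plasmid a basic reporter for genetic tool development in this organism.
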