Addgene plasmid #104444: Clim EF1 MCH (CEM)
Purpose: Expresses mCherry under elongation factor 1 promoter. It can be used to transfect Corallochytrium limacisporum (Corallochytrea) cells and visualize them by fluorescent microscope.
Depositing lab: Elena Casacuberta & Inaki Ruiz-Trillo. Depositing organization: Agencia Estatal Consejo Superior de Investigaciones Científicas, M.P.
Backbone
  Vector backbone: pCR2.1
  Backbone manufacturer: ThermoFisher
  Backbone size w/o insert (bp): 5100
  Total vector size (bp): 5837
  Vector type: Expression in Corallochytrium (single-celled eukaryote)
Growth in bacteria
  Bacterial resistance: Ampicillin, 100 μg/mL
  Growth temperature: 37°C
  Growth strain: DH5alpha
  Copy number: Unknown
Gene/Insert
  Gene/Insert name: mCherry
  Insert size (bp): 700
  Promoter: EF1
  Cloning method: Unknown
  Sequencing primers: 5′ M13R CAGGAAACAGCTATGAC
Terms and licenses: Academic/Nonprofit Terms; Industry Terms: Not Available to Industry
Depositor comments: Please visit https://www.biorxiv.org/content/10.1101/2020.11.12.379420v1 for bioRxiv preprint.
How to cite: Clim EF1 MCH (CEM) was a gift from Elena Casacuberta & Inaki Ruiz-Trillo (Addgene plasmid # 104444 ; http://n2t.net/addgene:104444 ; RRID:Addgene_104444)
