>Addgene plasmid #104444 | Clim EF1 MCH (CEM) | depositor partial sequence | sequence record 201754 | Clim EF1 promoter
GGCTTCTGGGCTTGGACCATGTAATCGCATACGATGTTACTTGCCTCTCCAACTAATGCTCCCCTTGCAA
TGTTGTTCCTTTTATGTTGGTTTCTGTCGCATGTGCATTGCCACATGCGACCGGTTTCAGATTCTGTCCA
AACAAGAAACCAGCGAAGCAACCCCATCGCTGTTCTCCCTTCAAGCAAGAGTGTGTTGTTTGGTGGACGG
ACATGGAGGTCTGTTTGTGACAAGTCCGCTTTGCTGCATCATTACCCCTGCCTGATCTGTGTCTGTGCGT
TCGTATGTGTCAGAGCTGCGACTGACTCGTTCTTCCTTCAGACCCGGGCTTGGCTATCCTCATCCACAAC
CATGGCGAGAGATCGAGTACTGACAGACGGAGTATGGATATGGGCCGAATCTCTCCAGGGGATCTTCAAG
AAGAGTCCGCTGAAGGCAATGTGGCTGCCCGGTGTGCCCGTGTGGTCGACCCCGCCTCAATAGCCAATGT
GGGTGATTTGGAGCAACCGTGTGGTCGCCCCTCTTGCGCCGTTGCATTGTTTTCCCTTTGGAACGGCTCC
GGAACAATGGAACATTGGGCACCACTCATAGTGTTTCTCACACACACACACACGCTAGCAAACACACACA
CATACACAGAGACCAACACATATCGCAGAAGTTTTCTTTTGCATACGATGTTCTTGGCATACAAACTTCA
TTTCAGTCCCTTTGAATTTTGGGCGCAGTGATGGTATTTGAGACCACCGACATGTTTTGTAAACATTCAG
TAACACACTGGAAAGTACTGCTGATCTCTAGTTAGTTCAACAAACAAACAGCAAACATGGGTAAGGAAAA
GCTCCATCTTAACATTGTCGTCATTGGTCATGTCAAGCCGAATTCTGCAGATATC
